Addgene plasmid #194192: pGL3-pSMANTIS_1kb_KLF2mut 449,548,732 (Tri)
Purpose: Includes the promoter (1kb) of SMTS with 3 mutated KLF binding sites (positions 449,548,732)
Depositing lab: Ralf Brandes & Matthias Leisegang. Depositing organization: Goethe-Universitaet Frankfurt am Main. Publication: Pleiotropic effects of laminar flow and statins depend on the Kruppel-like factor-induced lncRNA MANTIS. Leisegang MS, Bibli SI, Gunther S, Pfluger-Muller B, Oo JA, Hoper C, Seredinski S, Yekelchyk M, Schmitz-Rixen T, Schurmann C, Hu J, Looso M, Sigala F, Boon RA, Fleming I, Brandes RP. Eur Heart J. 2019 Aug 7;40(30):2523-2533. doi: 10.1093/eurheartj/ehz393. PubMed 31222221.
Backbone
  Vector backbone: pGL3
  Vector type: Luciferase
Growth in bacteria
  Bacterial resistance: Ampicillin, 100 μg/mL
  Growth temperature: 37°C
  Growth strain: DH5alpha
  Copy number: High Copy
Gene/Insert
  Gene/Insert name: SMANTIS promoter (1kb) (alt names: MANTIS promoter (1kb); AK125871 promoter (1kb))
  Species: H. sapiens (human)
  Mutation: 3 mutated KLF binding sites (positions 449,548,732)
  Entrez Gene: SMANTIS (a.k.a. ANXA4-AS, n342419)
  Promoter: SMANTIS promoter (1kb), mutated
  Cloning method: Restriction Enzyme; 5′ cloning site Unknown (unknown if destroyed)
Terms and licenses: Academic/Nonprofit Terms; Industry Terms: Not Available to Industry
How to cite: pGL3-pSMANTIS_1kb_KLF2mut 449,548,732 (Tri) was a gift from Ralf Brandes & Matthias Leisegang (Addgene plasmid # 194192 ; http://n2t.net/addgene:194192 ; RRID:Addgene_194192)
