[The description below was written by a language model from this plasmid's Addgene catalogue record and pLannotate feature annotations shown in this document.]
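Description:
pGL3-pSMANTIS_1kb_KLF2mut 449,548,732 (Tri) is a firefly luciferase reporter plasmid built on the pGL3 backbone, about 5.8 kb in the sequenced record. It carries roughly 1 kb of the human SMANTIS (MANTIS, AK125871) lncRNA promoter in which three Krüppel-like factor (KLF) binding sites, at positions 449, 548 and 732, have been mutated. The promoter insert itself is not annotated in the feature table, but the unannotated stretch of about 1 kb immediately upstream of the luc+ coding sequence is consistent with its expected location. The restriction sites used for cloning are not recorded.

The enhanced luc+ luciferase gene is followed by an SV40 polyadenylation signal. Upstream of the promoter region lie a synthetic poly(A) signal and an RNA polymerase II transcriptional pause site from the human α2 globin gene. These standard pGL3 elements suppress read-through transcription from the backbone, so that the luciferase signal reflects the activity of the cloned promoter. Propagation in E. coli relies on a high-copy ColE1/pUC-type origin with ampicillin selection through β-lactamase expressed from its own promoter, and an f1 origin allows single-stranded DNA production. The short large T antigen, TcR and lacZα fragments in the table are backbone remnants with no functional role.

The construct serves as the triple-mutant counterpart in promoter-reporter assays. Luciferase output after transfection into mammalian cells would be compared with that of the unmutated promoter to test whether KLF binding at these sites is needed for SMANTIS promoter activity. This fits the associated study of KLF-dependent induction of the lncRNA by laminar flow and statins.
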