Features (pLannotate 1.2.2; 11 found; start..end, strand, type, name):
   1080..2732    +  CDS            luciferase: firefly luciferase; luc+; enhanced luc+ version of the luciferase gene
   2773..2894    -  polyA_signal   SV40 poly(A) signal: SV40 polyadenylation signal
   2917..2985    -  CDS            large T antigen (fragment): large T antigen from SV40 (simian virus 40)
   3001..3133    +  CDS            TcR (fragment): tetracycline efflux protein; tet; confers resistance to tetracycline
   3313..3901    -  rep_origin     ori: high-copy-number ColE1/pMB1/pBR322/pUC origin of replication
   4072..4932    -  CDS            AmpR: β-lactamase; bla; confers resistance to ampicillin, carbenicillin, and related antibiotics
   4933..5037    -  promoter       AmpR promoter: bla
   5064..5492    +  rep_origin     f1 ori (sequence partly withheld): f1 bacteriophage origin of replication; arrow indicates direction of (+) strand synthesis
   5524..5591    -  CDS            lacZα (fragment): LacZα fragment of β-galactosidase; lacZ fragment
   5650..5698    +  polyA_signal   poly(A) signal: synthetic polyadenylation signal
   5712..5803    +  misc_feature   pause site: RNA polymerase II transcriptional pause signal from the human α2 globin gene
>Addgene plasmid #194192 | pGL3-pSMANTIS_1kb_KLF2mut 449,548,732 (Tri) | addgene full sequence | sequence record 381933 | Addgene NGS Result
GGTACCCTATGTCTGACACATAGTAGAGCTTAATAAACATTTTCTATTATTGCTACGGTTGTTGTTACTG
TTAGCAACATTGAGGCTGAGTAAAATGAATTCTTTTTGGATAGAAAGATGGTCTCATGGTCAAGTGTTTT
TACCCAAATCTCAAGGAGATTCTAAATAGCAGCTAAGAACCAGGGGATACTTCTCTGGCCAAAAGTCTAC
TGAGACAAGGTCTTGGGGGCAGAGGCTAGGCCAGGTAGTTTGTGGTGCACATAGAATCACTGTACCTACC
CAGCATGAAGGTGTTGGCCCCCAAGGAGCTAACTGGAGGGTAGCATGCTGGAAGACACTACCAGTGTTAT
AGGAGGCAAAAAGAAATTATTTAGGTAGACATTTAGGGTAAAGTGAGTCCCCAGCAGAAAACTTTCCTTT
TAACAAAAAGCAGCTCAAAAATAGCTCCCTTTCTAATCATATATAGTTAAAAAAAATCACTTCTCTTCTA
ACAACAAGTAACCTGAAAGTTCAGGCTGTAAAATACAGATAAGACAGCTCAAGCACAGAAGAAGGATTAT
AAGTCTCCTGGGTAATTGCCAAACTTCACACTTATACAATGGGCCCCAGTAAAACAGTGGGTCTTAATAA
GCACATTCCTTTCCCTTTAGGTGCACTAAGATAGAGAAACTAAAAGCAGACTCATGGGGCGGATGCCTGC
AGCTGCAAGAAGATGTATGGGAACAGACACAGAAACTCTTTCTTTCAGATAAGCAAGACAAAGAAACACA
GACTAAGAGTCAGCCTATGTGGTCAGGGAATGGGATAAAAGCTGATAAAAAAAATTCTGCTCTATATAGA
TAGCACACTTGGTCGCAGCTAAACCATCAGGCCCTAAGAGGATAAGACATCCCCTCCTCATGAGGCCCCT
CCTCCCTAGACCATTTATAAAAACCCTGACATTTTTACTACTGCTTAGCAACCTGCTCGGGACCCCTCTC
TGTGACTGTGAGCTGTTCTGTTCTTTTGCCTAGCTAGCCCGGGCTCGAGATCTGCGATCTAAGTAAGCTT
GGCATTCCGGTACTGTTGGTAAAGCCACCATGGAAGACGCCAAAAACATAAAGAAAGGCCCGGCGCCATT
CTATCCGCTGGAAGATGGAACCGCTGGAGAGCAACTGCATAAGGCTATGAAGAGATACGCCCTGGTTCCT
GGAACAATTGCTTTTACAGATGCACATATCGAGGTGGACATCACTTACGCTGAGTACTTCGAAATGTCCG
TTCGGTTGGCAGAAGCTATGAAACGATATGGGCTGAATACAAATCACAGAATCGTCGTATGCAGTGAAAA
CTCTCTTCAATTCTTTATGCCGGTGTTGGGCGCGTTATTTATCGGAGTTGCAGTTGCGCCCGCGAACGAC
ATTTATAATGAACGTGAATTGCTCAACAGTATGGGCATTTCGCAGCCTACCGTGGTGTTCGTTTCCAAAA
AGGGGTTGCAAAAAATTTTGAACGTGCAAAAAAAGCTCCCAATCATCCAAAAAATTATTATCATGGATTC
TAAAACGGATTACCAGGGATTTCAGTCGATGTACACGTTCGTCACATCTCATCTACCTCCCGGTTTTAAT
GAATACGATTTTGTGCCAGAGTCCTTCGATAGGGACAAGACAATTGCACTGATCATGAACTCCTCTGGAT
CTACTGGTCTGCCTAAAGGTGTCGCTCTGCCTCATAGAACTGCCTGCGTGAGATTCTCGCATGCCAGAGA
TCCTATTTTTGGCAATCAAATCATTCCGGATACTGCGATTTTAAGTGTTGTTCCATTCCATCACGGTTTT
GGAATGTTTACTACACTCGGATATTTGATATGTGGATTTCGAGTCGTCTTAATGTATAGATTTGAAGAAG
AGCTGTTTCTGAGGAGCCTTCAGGATTACAAGATTCAAAGTGCGCTGCTGGTGCCAACCCTATTCTCCTT
CTTCGCCAAAAGCACTCTGATTGACAAATACGATTTATCTAATTTACACGAAATTGCTTCTGGTGGCGCT
CCCCTCTCTAAGGAAGTCGGGGAAGCGGTTGCCAAGAGGTTCCATCTGCCAGGTATCAGGCAAGGATATG
GGCTCACTGAGACTACATCAGCTATTCTGATTACACCCGAGGGGGATGATAAACCGGGCGCGGTCGGTAA
AGTTGTTCCATTTTTTGAAGCGAAGGTTGTGGATCTGGATACCGGGAAAACGCTGGGCGTTAATCAAAGA
GGCGAACTGTGTGTGAGAGGTCCTATGATTATGTCCGGTTATGTAAACAATCCGGAAGCGACCAACGCCT
TGATTGACAAGGATGGATGGCTACATTCTGGAGACATAGCTTACTGGGACGAAGACGAACACTTCTTCAT
CGTTGACCGCCTGAAGTCTCTGATTAAGTACAAAGGCTATCAGGTGGCTCCCGCTGAATTGGAATCCATC
TTGCTCCAACACCCCAACATCTTCGACGCAGGTGTCGCAGGTCTTCCCGACGATGACGCCGGTGAACTTC
CCGCCGCCGTTGTTGTTTTGGAGCACGGAAAGACGATGACGGAAAAAGAGATCGTGGATTACGTCGCCAG
TCAAGTAACAACCGCGAAAAAGTTGCGCGGAGGAGTTGTGTTTGTGGACGAAGTACCGAAAGGTCTTACC
GGAAAACTCGACGCAAGAAAAATCAGAGAGATCCTCATAAAGGCCAAGAAGGGCGGAAAGATCGCCGTGT
AATTCTAGAGTCGGGGCGGCCGGCCGCTTCGAGCAGACATGATAAGATACATTGATGAGTTTGGACAAAC
CACAACTAGAATGCAGTGAAAAAAATGCTTTATTTGTGAAATTTGTGATGCTATTGCTTTATTTGTAACC
ATTATAAGCTGCAATAAACAAGTTAACAACAACAATTGCATTCATTTTATGTTTCAGGTTCAGGGGGAGG
TGTGGGAGGTTTTTTAAAGCAAGTAAAACCTCTACAAATGTGGTAAAATCGATAAGGATCCGTCGACCGA
TGCCCTTGAGAGCCTTCAACCCAGTCAGCTCCTTCCGGTGGGCGCGGGGCATGACTATCGTCGCCGCACT
TATGACTGTCTTCTTTATCATGCAACTCGTAGGACAGGTGCCGGCAGCGCTCTTCCGCTTCCTCGCTCAC
TGACTCGCTGCGCTCGGTCGTTCGGCTGCGGCGAGCGGTATCAGCTCACTCAAAGGCGGTAATACGGTTA
TCCACAGAATCAGGGGATAACGCAGGAAAGAACATGTGAGCAAAAGGCCAGCAAAAGGCCAGGAACCGTA
AAAAGGCCGCGTTGCTGGCGTTTTTCCATAGGCTCCGCCCCCCTGACGAGCATCACAAAAATCGACGCTC
AAGTCAGAGGTGGCGAAACCCGACAGGACTATAAAGATACCAGGCGTTTCCCCCTGGAAGCTCCCTCGTG
CGCTCTCCTGTTCCGACCCTGCCGCTTACCGGATACCTGTCCGCCTTTCTCCCTTCGGGAAGCGTGGCGC
TTTCTCATAGCTCACGCTGTAGGTATCTCAGTTCGGTGTAGGTCGTTCGCTCCAAGCTGGGCTGTGTGCA
CGAACCCCCCGTTCAGCCCGACCGCTGCGCCTTATCCGGTAACTATCGTCTTGAGTCCAACCCGGTAAGA
CACGACTTATCGCCACTGGCAGCAGCCACTGGTAACAGGATTAGCAGAGCGAGGTATGTAGGCGGTGCTA
CAGAGTTCTTGAAGTGGTGGCCTAACTACGGCTACACTAGAAGAACAGTATTTGGTATCTGCGCTCTGCT
GAAGCCAGTTACCTTCGGAAAAAGAGTTGGTAGCTCTTGATCCGGCAAACAAACCACCGCTGGTAGCGGT
GGTTTTTTTGTTTGCAAGCAGCAGATTACGCGCAGAAAAAAAGGATCTCAAGAAGATCCTTTGATCTTTT
CTACGGGGTCTGACGCTCAGTGGAACGAAAACTCACGTTAAGGGATTTTGGTCATGAGATTATCAAAAAG
GATCTTCACCTAGATCCTTTTAAATTAAAAATGAAGTTTTAAATCAATCTAAAGTATATATGAGTAAACT
TGGTCTGACAGTTACCAATGCTTAATCAGTGAGGCACCTATCTCAGCGATCTGTCTATTTCGTTCATCCA
TAGTTGCCTGACTCCCCGTCGTGTAGATAACTACGATACGGGAGGGCTTACCATCTGGCCCCAGTGCTGC
AATGATACCGCGAGACCCACGCTCACCGGCTCCAGATTTATCAGCAATAAACCAGCCAGCCGGAAGGGCC
GAGCGCAGAAGTGGTCCTGCAACTTTATCCGCCTCCATCCAGTCTATTAATTGTTGCCGGGAAGCTAGAG
TAAGTAGTTCGCCAGTTAATAGTTTGCGCAACGTTGTTGCCATTGCTACAGGCATCGTGGTGTCACGCTC
GTCGTTTGGTATGGCTTCATTCAGCTCCGGTTCCCAACGATCAAGGCGAGTTACATGATCCCCCATGTTG
TGCAAAAAAGCGGTTAGCTCCTTCGGTCCTCCGATCGTTGTCAGAAGTAAGTTGGCCGCAGTGTTATCAC
TCATGGTTATGGCAGCACTGCATAATTCTCTTACTGTCATGCCATCCGTAAGATGCTTTTCTGTGACTGG
TGAGTACTCAACCAAGTCATTCTGAGAATAGTGTATGCGGCGACCGAGTTGCTCTTGCCCGGCGTCAATA
CGGGATAATACCGCGCCACATAGCAGAACTTTAAAAGTGCTCATCATTGGAAAACGTTCTTCGGGGCGAA
AACTCTCAAGGATCTTACCGCTGTTGAGATCCAGTTCGATGTAACCCACTCGTGCACCCAACTGATCTTC
AGCATCTTTTACTTTCACCAGCGTTTCTGGGTGAGCAAAAACAGGAAGGCAAAATGCCGCAAAAAAGGGA
ATAAGGGCGACACGGAAATGTTGAATACTCATACTCTTCCTTTTTCAATATTATTGAAGCATTTATCAGG
GTTATTGTCTCATGAGCGGATACATATTTGAATGTATTTAGAAAAATAAACAAATAGGGGTTCCGCGCAC
ATTTCCCCGAAAAGTGCCACCTG
[124 nt withheld, positions 5064-5187]
C
[91 nt withheld, positions 5189-5279]
A
[49 nt withheld, positions 5281-5329]
CCTTTGACGTTGGAGTCCACGTTCTTT
[37 nt withheld, positions 5357-5393]
ACCCTATCTCGGTCTATTCTTTTGATTTATAAGGGATTTTGCCGATTTCGGCCTATTGGTTAAAAAATGA
GCTGATTTAACAAAAATTTAACGCGAATTTTAACAAAATATTAACGCTTACAATTTGCCATTCGCCATTC
AGGCTGCGCAACTGTTGGGAAGGGCGATCGGTGCGGGCCTCTTCGCTATTACGCCAGCCCAAGCTACCAT
GATAAGTAAGTAATATTAAGGTACGGGAGGTACTTGGAGCGGCCGCAATAAAATATCTTTATTTTCATTA
CATCTGTGTGTTGGTTTTTTGTGTGAATCGATAGTACTAACATACGCTCTCCATCAAAACAAAACGAAAC
AAAACAAACTAGCAAAATAGGCTGTCCCCAGTGCAAGTGCAGGTGCCAGAACATTTCTCTATCGATA
